>Addgene plasmid #164531 | PD22 | addgene full sequence | sequence record 325327 | Addgene NGS Result
GCACTGGGGCCAGATGGTAAGCCCTCCCGTATCGTAGTTATCTACACGACGGGGAGTCAGGCAACTATGG
ATGAACGAAATAGACAGATCGCTGAGATAGGTGCCTCACTGATTAAGCATTGGTAACTGTCAGACCAAGT
TTACTCATATATACTTTAGATTGATTTAAAACTTCATTTTTAATTTAAAAGGATCTAGGTGAAGATCCTT
TTTGATAATCTCATGACCAAAATCCCTTAACGTGAGTTTTCGTTCCACTGAGCGTCAGACCCCGTAGAAA
AGATCAAAGGATCTTCTTGAGATCCTTTTTTTCTGCGCGTAATCTGCTGCTTGCAAACAAAAAAACCACC
GCTACCAGCGGTGGTTTGTTTGCCGGATCAAGAGCTACCAACTCTTTTTCCGAAGGTAACTGGCTTCAGC
AGAGCGCAGATACCAAATACTGTTCTTCTAGTGTAGCCGTAGTTAGGCCACCACTTCAAGAACTCTGTAG
CACCGCCTACATACCTCGCTCTGCTAATCCTGTTACCAGTGGCTGCTGCCAGTGGCGATAAGTCGTGTCT
TACCGGGTTGGACTCAAGACGATAGTTACCGGATAAGGCGCAGCGGTCGGGCTGAACGGGGGGTTCGTGC
ACACAGCCCAGCTTGGAGCGAACGACCTACACCGAACTGAGATACCTACAGCGTGAGCTATGAGAAAGCG
CCACGCTTCCCGAAGGGAGAAAGGCGGACAGGTATCCGGTAAGCGGCAGGGTCGGAACAGGAGAGCGCAC
GAGGGAGCTTCCAGGGGGAAACGCCTGGTATCTTTATAGTCCTGTCGGGTTTCGCCACCTCTGACTTGAG
CGTCGATTTTTGTGATGCTCGTCAGGGGGGCGGAGCCTATGGAAAAACGCCAGCAACGCGGCCTTTTTAC
GGTTCCTGGCCTTTTGCTGGCCTTTTGCTCACATGTTCTTTCCTGCGTTATCCCCTGATTCTGTGGATAA
CCGTATTACCGCCTTTGAGTGAGCTGATACCGCTCGCCGCAGCCGAACGACCGAGCGCAGCGAGTCAGTG
AGCGAGGAAGCGGAAGAGCGCCCAATACGCAAACCGCCTCTCCCCGCGCGTTGGCCGATTCATTAATGCA
GCAAGCTCATGGCTGACTAATTTTTTTTATTTATGCAGAGGCCGAGGCCGCCTCGGCCTCTGAGCTATTC
CAGAAGTAGTGAGGAGGCTTTTTTGGAGGCCTAGGCTTTTGCAAAAAGCTCCCCGTGGCACGACAGGTTT
CCCGACTGGAAAGCGGGCAGTGAGCGCAACGCAATTAATGTGAGTTAGCTCACTCATTAGGCACCCCAGG
CTTTACACTTTATGCTTCCGGCTCGTATGTTGTGTGGAATTGTGAGCGGATAACAATTTCACACAGGAAA
CAGCTATGACATGATTACGAATTTCACAAATAAAGCATTTTTTTCACTGCATTCTAGTTGTGGTTTGTCC
AAACTCATCAATGTATCTTATCATGTCTGGATCAACTGGATAACTCAAGCTAACCAAAATCATCCCAAAC
TTCCCACCCCATACCCTATTACCACTGCCAATTACCTGTGGTTTCATTTACTCTAAACCTGTGATTCCTC
TGAATTATTTTCATTTTAAAGAAATTGTATTTGTTAAATATGTACTACAAACTTAGTAGTTGGAAGGGCT
AATTCACTCCCAAAGAAGACAAGATATCCTTGATCTGTGGATCTACCACACACAAGGCTACTTCCCTGAT
TAGCAGAACTACACACCAGGGCCAGGGGTCAGATATCCACTGACCTTTGGATGGTGCTACAAGCTAGTAC
CAGTTGAGCCAGATAAGGTAGAAGAGGCCAATAAAGGAGAGAACACCAGCTTGTTACACCCTGTGAGCCT
GCATGGGATGGATGACCCGGAGAGAGAAGTGTTAGAGTGGAGGTTTGACAGCCGCCTAGCATTTCATCAC
GTGGCCCGAGAGCTGCATCCGGAGTACTTCAAGAACTGCTGATATCGAGCTTGCTACAAGGGACTTTCCG
CTGGGGACTTTCCAGGGAGGCGTGGCCTGGGCGGGACTGGGGAGTGGCGAGCCCTCAGATCCTGCATATA
AGCAGCTGCTTTTTGCCTGTACTGGGTCTCTCTGGTTAGACCAGATCTGAGCCTGGGAGCTCTCTGGCTA
ACTAGGGAACCCACTGCTTAAGCCTCAATAAAGCTTGCCTTGAGTGCTTCAAGTAGTGTGTGCCCGTCTG
TTGTGTGACTCTGGTAACTAGAGATCCCTCAGACCCTTTTAGTCAGTGTGGAAAATCTCTAGCAGTGGCG
CCCGAACAGGGACTTGAAAGCGAAAGGGAAACCAGAGGAGCTCTCTCGACGCAGGACTCGGCTTGCTGAA
GCGCGCACGGCAAGAGGCGAGGGGCGGCGACTGCAGAGTACGCCAAAAATTTTGACTAGCGGAGGCTAGA
AGGAGAGAGATGGGTGCGAGAGCGTCAGTATTAAGCGGGGGAGAATTAGATCGCGATGGGAAAAAATTCG
GTTAAGGCCAGGGGGAAAGAAAAAATATAAATTAAAACATATAGTATGGGCAAGCAGGGAGCTAGAACGA
TTCGCAGTTAATCCTGGCCTGTTAGAAACATCAGAAGGCTGTAGACAAATACTGGGACAGCTACAACCAT
CCCTTCAGACAGGATCAGAAGAACTTAGATCATTATATAATACAGTAGCAACCCTCTATTGTGTGCATCA
AAGGATAGAGATAAAAGACACCAAGGAAGCTTTAGACAAGATAGAGGAAGAGCAAAACAAAAGTAAGACC
ACCGCACAGCAAGCGGCCGGCCGCTGATCTTCAGACCTGGAGGAGGAGATATGAGGGACAATTGGAGAAG
TGAATTATATAAATATAAAGTAGTAAAAATTGAACCATTAGGAGTAGCACCCACCAAGGCAAAGAGAAGA
GTGGTGCAGAGAGAAAAAAGAGCAGTGGGAATAGGAGCTTTGTTCCTTGGGTTCTTGGGAGCAGCAGGAA
GCACTATGGGCGCAGCGTCAATGACGCTGACGGTACAGGCCAGACAATTATTGTCTGGTATAGTGCAGCA
GCAGAACAATTTGCTGAGGGCTATTGAGGCGCAACAGCATCTGTTGCAACTCACAGTCTGGGGCATCAAG
CAGCTCCAGGCAAGAATCCTGGCTGTGGAAAGATACCTAAAGGATCAACAGCTCCTGGGGATTTGGGGTT
GCTCTGGAAAACTCATTTGCACCACTGCTGTGCCTTGGAATGCTAGTTGGAGTAATAAATCTCTGGAACA
GATTTGGAATCACACGACCTGGATGGAGTGGGACAGAGAAATTAACAATTACACAAGCTTAATACACTCC
TTAATTGAAGAATCGCAAAACCAGCAAGAAAAGAATGAACAAGAATTATTGGAATTAGATAAATGGGCAA
GTTTGTGGAATTGGTTTAACATAACAAATTGGCTGTGGTATATAAAATTATTCATAATGATAGTAGGAGG
CTTGGTAGGTTTAAGAATAGTTTTTGCTGTACTTTCTATAGTGAATAGAGTTAGGCAGGGATATTCACCA
TTATCGTTTCAGACCCACCTCCCAACCCCGAGGGGACCCGACAGGCCCGAAGGAATAGAAGAAGAAGGTG
GAGAGAGAGACAGAGACAGATCCATTCGATTAGTGAACGGATCTCGACGGTATCGCCGAATTCTCAACAA
TAGGCAGTATTCATCCACAATTTTAAAAGAAAAGGGGGGATTGGGGGGTACAGTGCAGGGGAAAGAATAG
TAGACATAATAGCAACAGACATACAAACTAAAGAATTACAAAAACAAATTACAAAAATTCAAAATTTTCG
GGTTTATTACTCGGACAGCAGAGATCCAGTTTGGACTAGTGGAGTTCCGCGTTACATAACTTACGCAAAA
TGGCCCGCCTGGCTGACCGCCCAACGACCCCCGCCCATTGACGTCAATAATGACCAATGTTCCCATAGTA
ACGCCAATAGGGACTTTCCATTGACGTCAATGGGTGGAGTATTTACGCAAAACTGCCCACTTGGCAGTAC
ATCAAGTGTATCATTTGCCAACAACGCCCCCTATTGACGTCAATGACGCAAAATGGCCCGCCTGGCATTA
TGCCCAGTACATGACCTTATGGGACTTTCCTACTTGGCAGTACATCTACGTATTAGTCATCGCTATTACC
ATGGTGATGCGGTTTTGGCAGTACATCAATGGGCGTGGATAGCGGTTTGACTCACGGGGATTTCCAAGTC
TCCACCCCATTGACGTCAATGGGAGTTTGTTTTGGCACCAAAATCAACGGGACTTTCCAAAATGTCGTAA
CAACTCCGCCCCATTGACGCAAATGGGCGGTAGGCGTGTACGGTGGGAGGTCTATATAAGCAGAGCTCGT
TTAGTGAACCGTCAGATCGCCTGGAGACGCCATCCACGCTGTTTTGACCTCCATTCAAGACACCGGCGGC
CTTAATTAATGATCAGACCATGGCCGCTGGCCGCCCCGTGCGTGGGCCCGAGCTGGCGCCCCGGAGGCTG
CTGCAGTTGCTGCTGCTGGTACTGCTGGGGGGCCCGGGCCGGGGGGCGGCCTTGAGCGGGAACGTGACCG
GGCCTGGGCCTCACAGCGCCAGCGGGAGCTCGAGGAGGGACGTGCCGGTGACCAGCCCTCCGCCGCCGCT
GCTGAGCCACTGCGGCCGGGCCGCCCACTGCGAGCCTTTGCGCTACAACGTGTGCCTGGGCTCGGCGCTG
CCCTACGGAGCCACCACCACGCTGCTGGCTGGGGACTCGGACTCGCAGGAGGAAGCGCACGGCAAGCTCG
TGCTCTGGTCCGGCCTCCGGAATGCCCCCCGCTGCTGGGCAGTGATCCAGCCCCTGCTGTGTGCTGTCTA
CATGCCCAAGTGTGAGAATGACCGAGTGGAGTTGCCCAGCCGTACCCTCTGCCAGGCCACCCGAGGCCCC
TGTGCCATTGTGGAGCGGGAGCGAGGGTGGCCTGACTTTCTGCGTTGCACACCGGACCACTTCCCTGAAG
GCTGCCCAAACGAGGTACAAAACATCAAGTTCAACAGCTCAGGCCAATGTGAAGCACCCTTGGTGCGAAC
AGACAACCCCAAGAGCTGGTATGAGGACGTGGAGGGCTGTGGGATTCAGTGTCAGAACCCGCTGTTCACC
GAGGCCGAGCACCAGGACATGCACAGCTACATCGCAGCCTTCGGGGCGGTCACTGGTCTCTGCACGCTCT
TCACACTGGCCACCTTTGTGGCTGACTGGCGGAACTCCAATCGCTACCCTGCGGTTATTCTCTTCTATGT
CAATGCGTGTTTCTTCGTGGGCAGCATTGGCTGGCTGGCCCAGTTCATGGATGGTGCCCGCCGAGAGATT
GTTTGCCGAGCAGATGGCACCATGAGATTTGGGGAGCCCACCTCCAGTGAGACCCTGTCCTGTGTCATCA
TCTTTGTCATTGTGTACTATGCCTTGATGGCTGGAGTAGTCTGGTTCGTGGTCCTCACCTATGCCTGGCA
CACCTCCTTCAAAGCCCTGGGCACCACCTACCAGCCTCTCTCGGGCAAGACATCCTATTTCCACCTGCTC
ACGTGGTCACTCCCCTTTGTCCTCACGGTGGCAATCCTGGCTGTGGCTCAGGTAGATGGAGACTCCGTGA
GTGGCATCTGTTTTGTAGGCTACAAGAACTATCGGTACCGTGCTGGCTTTGTCCTGGCCCCAATTGGCCT
GGTGCTTATTGTGGGAGGCTACTTCCTCATCAGAGGGGTCATGACTCTGTTCTCCATCAAGAGCAACCAC
CCTGGGCTTCTGAGTGAGAAGGCAGCCAGCAAGATCAACGAGACCATGCTGCGCCTGGGCATTTTTGGCT
TCCTGGCCTTTGGCTTTGTGCTCATCACCTTCAGCTGCCACTTCTATGACTTCTTCAACCAGGCTGAGTG
GGAGCGTAGCTTCCGGGACTATGTGCTATGCCAAGCCAACGTGACCATCGGGCTGCCTACCAAGAAGCCC
ATTCCTGACTGTGAGATCAAGAATCGGCCCAGCCTCCTGGTGGAGAAGATCAATCTATTTGCCATGTTTG
GCACTGGCATTGCCATGAGCACCTGGGTCTGGACCAAGGCCACCCTGCTCATCTGGAGGCGCACCTGGTG
CAGGTTGACTGGGCACAGTGATGATGAGCCCAAGAGAATCAAGAAGAGCAAGATGATCGCCAAGGCCTTC
TCTAAGCGGCGTGAGCTGCTGCAGAACCCGGGCCAGGAGCTCTCCTTCAGCATGCACACTGTCTCCCATG
ATGGACCTGTTGCGGGTTTGGCTTTTGACCTCAATGAACCCTCAGCTGACGTCTCCTCTGCCTGGGCTCA
GCATGTCACCAAGATGGTGGCTCGGAGAGGAGCCATATTGCCCCAGGATGTGTCCGTTACCCCTGTGGCA
ACTCCAGTGCCACCAGAAGAACAAGCCAACATGTGGCTGGTTGAGGCAGAGATCTCCCCAGAGTTAGAGA
AGCGTTTGGGCCGGAAGAAAAAGCGGAGGAAGAGGAAGAAGGAGGTGTGCCCCTTGAGGCCAGCCCCTGA
GCTTCACCACTCTGCCCCTGTTCCTGCCACCAGTGCAGTTCCTCGGCTGCCTCAGCTGCCTCGGCAGAAG
TGCCTGGTAGCTGCAAACGCCTGGGGAACAGGGGAGTCCTGCCGACAGGGAGCCTGGACTCTAGTCTCCA
ACCCCTTCTGCCCAGAGCCTAGTCCCCATCAAGATCCATTTCTCCCTGGTGCCTCAGCCCCCCGGGTCTG
GGCTCAGGGCCGCCTCCAGGGGCTGGGATCCATTCATTCCCGCACTAACCTAATGGAGGCTGAGATCTTG
GATGCAGACTCGGACTTCGCCACCATGGACTACAAAGACCATGACGGTGATTATAAAGATCATGACATCG
ATTACAAGGATGACGATGACAAGGCGGCCGCTTAGTAAGTAAGATCCGCCCCTCTCCCTCCCCCCCCCTA
ACGTTACTGGCCGAAGCCGCTTGGAATAAGGCCGGTGTGCGTTTGTCTATATGTTATTTTCCACCATATT
GCCGTCTTTTGGCAATGTGAGGGCCCGGAAACCTGGCCCTGTCTTCTTGACGAGCATTCCTAGGGGTCTT
TCCCCTCTCGCCAAAGGAATGCAAGGTCTGTTGAATGTCGTGAAGGAAGCAGTTCCTCTGGAAGCTTCTT
GAAGACAAACAACGTCTGTAGCGACCCTTTGCAGGCAGCGGAACCCCCCACCTGGCGACAGGTGCCTCTG
CGGCCAAAAGCCACGTGTATAAGATACACCTGCAAAGGCGGCACAACCCCAGTGCCACGTTGTGAGTTGG
ATAGTTGTGGAAAGAGTCAAATGGCTCTCCTCAAGCGTATTCAACAAGGGGCTGAAGGATGCCCAGAAGG
TACCCCATTGTATGGGATCTGATCTGGGGCCTCGGTACACATGCTTTACATGTGTTTAGTCGAGGTTAAA
AAAACGTCTAGGCCCCCCGAACCACGGGGACGTGGTTTTCCTTTGAAAAACACGATGATAATATGGCCAC
AACCATGGCCAAGCCTTTGTCTCAAGAAGAATCCACCCTCATTGAAAGAGCAACGGCTACAATCAACAGC
ATCCCCATCTCTGAAGACTACAGCGTCGCCAGCGCAGCTCTCTCTAGCGACGGCCGCATCTTCACTGGTG
TCAATGTATATCATTTTACTGGGGGACCTTGTGCAGAACTCGTGGTGCTGGGCACTGCTGCTGCTGCGGC
AGCTGGCAACCTGACTTGTATCGTCGCGATCGGAAATGAGAACAGGGGCATCTTGAGCCCCTGCGGACGG
TGCCGACAGGTGCTTCTCGATCTGCATCCTGGGATCAAAGCCATAGTGAAGGACAGTGATGGACAGCCGA
CGGCAGTTGGGATTCGTGAATTGCTGCCCTCTGGTTATGTGTGGGAGGGCTAACTCGAGAGATCCTAATC
AACCTCTGGATTACAAAATTTGTGAAAGATTGACTGGTATTCTTAACTATGTTGCTCCTTTTACGCTATG
TGGATACGCTGCTTTAATGCCTTTGTATCATGCTATTGCTTCCCGTATGGCTTTCATTTTCTCCTCCTTG
TATAAATCCTGGTTGCTGTCTCTTTATGAGGAGTTGTGGCCCGTTGTCAGGCAACGTGGCGTGGTGTGCA
CTGTGTTTGCTGACGCAACCCCCACTGGTTGGGGCATTGCCACCACCTGTCAGCTCCTTTCCGGGACTTT
CGCTTTCCCCCTCCCTATTGCCACGGCGGAACTCATCGCCGCCTGCCTTGCCCGCTGCTGGACAGGGGCT
CGGCTGTTGGGCACTGACAATTCCGTGGTGTTGTCGGGGAAATCATCGTCCTTTCCTTGGCTGCTCGCCT
GTGTTGCCACCTGGATTCTGCGCGGGACGTCCTTCTGCTACGTCCCTTCGGCCCTCAATCCAGCGGACCT
TCCTTCCCGCGGCCTGCTGCCGGCTCTGCGGCCTCTTCCGCGTCTTCGCCTTCGCCCTCAGACGAGTCGG
ATCTCCCTTTGGGCCGCCTCCCCGCCTGGTACCTTTAAGACCAATGACTTACAAGGCAGCTGTAGATCTT
AGCCACTTTTTAAAAGAAAAGGGGGGACTGGAAGGGCTAATTCACTCCCAACGAAGACAAGATCACCTGC
AGGACAGGCGCGCCCTGCTTTTTGCTTGTACTGGGTCTCTCTGGTTAGACCAGATCTGAGCCTGGGAGCT
CTCTGGCTAACTAGGGAACCCACTGCTTAAGCCTCAATAAAGCTTGCCTTGAGTGCTTCAAGTAGTGTGT
GCCCGTCTGTTGTGTGACTCTGGTAACTAGAGATCCCTCAGACCCTTTTAGTCAGTGTGGAAAATCTCTA
GCACCCGGGCGATTAAGGAAAGGGCTAGATCATTCTTGAAGACGAAAGGGCCTCGTGATACGCCTATTTT
TATAGGTTAATGTCATGATAATAATGGTTTCTTAGACGTCAGGTGGCACTTTTCGGGGAAATGTGCGCGG
AACCCCTATTTGTTTATTTTTCTAAATACATTCAAATATGTATCCGCTCATGAGACAATAACCCTGATAA
ATGCTTCAATAATATTGAAAAAGGAAGAGTATGAGTATTCAACATTTCCGTGTCGCCCTTATTCCCTTTT
TTGCGGCATTTTGCCTTCCTGTTTTTGCTCACCCAGAAACGCTGGTGAAAGTAAAAGATGCTGAAGATCA
GTTGGGTGCACGAGTGGGTTACATCGAACTGGATCTCAACAGCGGTAAGATCCTTGAGAGTTTTCGCCCC
GAAGAACGTTTTCCAATGATGAGCACTTTTAAAGTTCTGCTATGTGGCGCGGTATTATCCCGTGTTGACG
CCGGGCAAGAGCAACTCGGTCGCCGCATACACTATTCTCAGAATGACTTGGTTGAGTACTCACCAGTCAC
AGAAAAGCATCTTACGGATGGCATGACAGTAAGAGAATTATGCAGTGCTGCCATAACCATGAGTGATAAC
ACTGCGGCCAACTTACTTCTGACAACGATCGGAGGACCGAAGGAGCTAACCGCTTTTTTGCACAACATGG
GGGATCATGTAACTCGCCTTGATCGTTGGGAACCGGAGCTGAATGAAGCCATACCAAACGACGAGCGTGA
CACCACGATGCCTGTAGCAATGGCAACAACGTTGCGCAAACTATTAACTGGCGAACTACTTACTCTAGCT
TCCCGGCAACAATTAATAGACTGGATGGAGGCGGATAAAGTTGCAGGACCACTTCTGCGCTCGGCCCTTC
CGGCTGGCTGGTTTATTGCTGATAAATCTGGAGCCGGTGAGCGTGGGTCTCGCGGTATCATTGCA
Features (pLannotate 1.2.2; 26 found; start..end, strand, type, name):
    297..885     +  rep_origin     ori: high-copy-number ColE1/pMB1/pBR322/pUC origin of replication
   1068..1122    +  CDS            lacI (fragment): lac repressor; lacI; The lac repressor binds to the lac operator to inhibit transcription in E. coli. This inhibition can be relieved by adding lactose or isopropyl-β-D-thiogalactopyranoside (IPTG).
   1128..1221    +  rep_origin     SV40 ori (fragment): SV40 origin of replication
   1246..1283    +  CDS            lacI (fragment): lac repressor; lacI; The lac repressor binds to the lac operator to inhibit transcription in E. coli. This inhibition can be relieved by adding lactose or isopropyl-β-D-thiogalactopyranoside (IPTG).
   1296..1317    +  protein_bind   CAP binding site: CAP binding activates transcription in the presence of cAMP. E. coli catabolite activator protein
   1332..1362    +  promoter       lac promoter: promoter for the E. coli lac operon
   1370..1386    +  protein_bind   lac operator: The lac repressor binds to the lac operator to inhibit transcription in E. coli. This inhibition can be relieved by adding lactose or isopropyl-β-D-thiogalactopyranoside (IPTG). lac repressor encoded by lacI
   1420..1503    +  polyA_signal   SV40 poly(A) signal (fragment): SV40 polyadenylation signal
   1670..1999    +  CDS            nef (fragment): NEF_HV1BR - Experimental evidence at protein level: Swiss-Prot protein existence level 1. Extracellular Nef protein targets CD4(+) T-lymphocytes for apoptosis by interacting with CXCR4 surface receptors (PubMed:14990729). From Human immunodeficiency virus type 1 group M subtype B (isolate BRU/LAI) (HIV-1).
   2047..2304    +  LTR            5' LTR (truncated): truncated 5' long terminal repeat (LTR) from HIV-1
   2351..2476    +  misc_feature   HIV-1 Ψ: packaging signal of human immunodeficiency virus type 1
   2460..2798    +  CDS            HIV-1 gag (fragment): gag protein from human immunodeficiency virus 1; gag
   2973..3206    +  misc_feature   RRE: The Rev response element (RRE) of HIV-1 allows for Rev-dependent mRNA export from the nucleus to the cytoplasm.
   3583..3683    +  CDS            Rev (fragment): human immunodeficiency virus 1 (HIV-1) Rev protein; rev; enhances nuclear export of unspliced and incompletely spliced viral mRNAs
   3731..3848    +  misc_feature   cPPT/CTS: central polypurine tract and central termination sequence of HIV-1
   3900..4203    +  enhancer       CMV enhancer: human cytomegalovirus immediate early enhancer
   4204..4407    +  promoter       CMV promoter: human cytomegalovirus (CMV) immediate early promoter
   4500..6878    +  CDS            Smo: SMO_MOUSE - Also known as Smoh. Experimental evidence at protein level: Swiss-Prot protein existence level 1. G protein-coupled receptor that probably associates with the patched protein (PTCH) to transduce the hedgehog's proteins signal. Binding of sonic hedgehog (SHH) to its receptor patched is thought to prevent normal inhibition by patched of smoothened (SMO) (By similarity). Required for the accumulation of KIF7, GLI2 and GLI3 in the cilia. Interacts with DLG5 at the ciliary base to induce the accumulation of KIF7 and GLI2 at the ciliary tip for GLI2 activation (PubMed:25644602). From Mus
   6888..6953    +  CDS            3xFLAG: three tandem FLAG® epitope tags, followed by an enterokinase cleavage site
   6979..7564    +  misc_feature   IRES2: internal ribosome entry site (IRES) of the encephalomyocarditis virus (EMCV)
   7565..7963    +  CDS            BSD: blasticidin S deaminase; Aspergillus terreus BSD; confers resistance to blasticidin
   7977..8565    +  misc_feature   WPRE: woodchuck hepatitis virus posttranscriptional regulatory element
   8560..8670    +  CDS            nef (fragment): NEF_SIVS4 - Experimental evidence at protein level: Swiss-Prot protein existence level 1. Interferes with TCR signaling from the cell membrane. Interacts with CD247/TCRZ (TCR zeta chain) and exert potent down- regulation of cell surface TCR/CD3 complexes. From Simian immunodeficiency virus (isolate F236/smH4) (SIV-sm) (Simian immunodeficiency virus sooty mangabey monkey).
   8713..8893    +  LTR            5' LTR (truncated): truncated 5' long terminal repeat (LTR) from HIV-1
   9026..9130    +  promoter       AmpR promoter: bla
   9131..126     +  CDS            AmpR (across the origin): β-lactamase; bla; confers resistance to ampicillin, carbenicillin, and related antibiotics
