[The description below was written by a language model from this plasmid's Addgene catalogue record and pLannotate feature annotations shown in this document.]
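Description:
PD22 is a lentiviral expression plasmid built on the pHAGE HIV-1-derived backbone that expresses wild-type mouse Smoothened (Smo) carrying a C-terminal FLAG tag; the feature table identifies this tag as a 3xFLAG epitope. It is propagated in E. coli through a high-copy ColE1/pUC-type origin with ampicillin selection from the β-lactamase gene. The record lists a recombination-tolerant strain for growth, which is common practice for plasmids carrying repeated LTR sequences.

The transfer cassette lies between two annotated HIV-1 LTR segments. It contains the Ψ packaging signal with an adjoining gag fragment, the Rev response element for Rev-dependent nuclear export of the viral RNA, and the cPPT/CTS, which improves nuclear import of the reverse-transcribed genome. Downstream, the CMV immediate-early enhancer and promoter drive a bicistronic transcript. Smo-3xFLAG is translated first, and an EMCV IRES then directs translation of blasticidin S deaminase, so blasticidin resistance in transduced mammalian cells is tied to the same mRNA as the tagged receptor. A WPRE ahead of the 3' LTR enhances transcript stability and expression. The short lacI, lac promoter/operator, SV40 and nef fragments in the annotation appear to be backbone remnants rather than functional units.

The plasmid is meant to be packaged into lentiviral particles, with helper functions supplied in trans, to generate stable blasticidin-selected cell lines expressing epitope-tagged Smoothened. Smo is the G protein-coupled receptor-like transducer of Hedgehog signals that accumulates in primary cilia. The associated study examined how ubiquitin links Smoothened to intraflagellar transport in Hedgehog regulation, and this wild-type construct fits use there for detecting and tracking the tagged protein.
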