Addgene plasmid #164531: PD22
Purpose: Expresses Smo-FLAG
Depositing lab: Gregory Pazour. Depositing organization: University of Massachusetts, Worcester. Publication: Ubiquitin links smoothened to intraflagellar transport to regulate Hedgehog signaling. Desai PB, Stuck MW, Lv B, Pazour GJ. J Cell Biol. 2020 Jul 6;219(7). pii: 151798. doi: 10.1083/jcb.201912104. PubMed 32435793.
Backbone
  Vector backbone: Phage lentivirus
  Vector type: Lentiviral
  Selectable markers: Blasticidin
Growth in bacteria
  Bacterial resistance: Ampicillin, 100 μg/mL
  Growth temperature: 37°C
  Growth strain: NEB Stable
  Copy number: High Copy
Gene/Insert
  Gene/Insert name: Smoothened
  Species: M. musculus (mouse)
  Mutation: WT
  Entrez Gene: Smo (a.k.a. E130215L21Rik, Smoh, bnb, smoothened)
  Promoter: CMV
  Tag / fusion protein: FLAG (C terminal on insert)
  Cloning method: Gibson Cloning
Terms and licenses: Academic/Nonprofit Terms; Industry Terms: Not Available to Industry
How to cite: PD22 was a gift from Gregory Pazour (Addgene plasmid # 164531 ; http://n2t.net/addgene:164531 ; RRID:Addgene_164531)
